>Addgene plasmid #112442 | pZNF184.1.0-gDNA | depositor full sequence | sequence record 211833 | Full Sequence
TAGAGCTAGAAATAGCAAGTTAAAATAAGGCTAGTCCGTTATCAACTTGAAAAAGTGGCACCGAGTCGGT
GCTTTTTTGTTTTAGAGCTAGAAATAGCAAGTTAAAATAAGGCTAGTCCGTTTTTAGCGCGTGCGCCAAT
TCTGCAGACAAATGGCTCTAGAGGTACCCGTTACATAACTTACGGTAAATGGCCCGCCTGGCTGACCGCC
CAACGACCCCCGCCCATTGACGTCAATAGTAACGCCAATAGGGACTTTCCATTGACGTCAATGGGTGGAG
TATTTACGGTAAACTGCCCACTTGGCAGTACATCAAGTGTATCATATGCCAAGTACGCCCCCTATTGACG
TCAATGACGGTAAATGGCCCGCCTGGCATTGTGCCCAGTACATGACCTTATGGGACTTTCCTACTTGGCA
GTACATCTACGTATTAGTCATCGCTATTACCATGGTCGAGGTGAGCCCCACGTTCTGCTTCACTCTCCCC
ATCTCCCCCCCCTCCCCACCCCCAATTTTGTATTTATTTATTTTTTAATTATTTTGTGCAGCGATGGGGG
CGGGGGGGGGGGGGGGGCGCGCGCCAGGCGGGGCGGGGCGGGGCGAGGGGCGGGGCGGGGCGAGGCGGAG
AGGTGCGGCGGCAGCCAATCAGAGCGGCGCGCTCCGAAAGTTTCCTTTTATGGCGAGGCGGCGGCGGCGG
CGGCCCTATAAAAAGCGAAGCGCGCGGCGGGCGGGAGTCGCTGCGACGCTGCCTTCGCCCCGTGCCCCGC
TCCGCCGCCGCCTCGCGCCGCCCGCCCCGGCTCTGACTGACCGCGTTACTCCCACAGGTGAGCGGGCGGG
ACGGCCCTTCTCCTCCGGGCTGTAATTAGCTGAGCAAGAGGTAAGGGTTTAAGGGATGGTTGGTTGGTGG
GGTATTAATGTTTAATTACCTGGAGCACCTGCCTGAAATCACTTTTTTTCAGGTTGGACCGGTGCCACCA
TGGACTATAAGGACCACGACGGAGACTACAAGGATCATGATATTGATTACAAAGACGATGACGATAAGAT
GGCCCCAAAGAAGAAGCGGAAGGTCGGTATCCACGGAGTCCCAGCAGCCGACAAGAAGTACAGCATCGGC
CTGGACATCGGCACCAACTCTGTGGGCTGGGCCGTGATCACCGACGAGTACAAGGTGCCCAGCAAGAAAT
TCAAGGTGCTGGGCAACACCGACCGGCACAGCATCAAGAAGAACCTGATCGGAGCCCTGCTGTTCGACAG
CGGCGAAACAGCCGAGGCCACCCGGCTGAAGAGAACCGCCAGAAGAAGATACACCAGACGGAAGAACCGG
ATCTGCTATCTGCAAGAGATCTTCAGCAACGAGATGGCCAAGGTGGACGACAGCTTCTTCCACAGACTGG
AAGAGTCCTTCCTGGTGGAAGAGGATAAGAAGCACGAGCGGCACCCCATCTTCGGCAACATCGTGGACGA
GGTGGCCTACCACGAGAAGTACCCCACCATCTACCACCTGAGAAAGAAACTGGTGGACAGCACCGACAAG
GCCGACCTGCGGCTGATCTATCTGGCCCTGGCCCACATGATCAAGTTCCGGGGCCACTTCCTGATCGAGG
GCGACCTGAACCCCGACAACAGCGACGTGGACAAGCTGTTCATCCAGCTGGTGCAGACCTACAACCAGCT
GTTCGAGGAAAACCCCATCAACGCCAGCGGCGTGGACGCCAAGGCCATCCTGTCTGCCAGACTGAGCAAG
AGCAGACGGCTGGAAAATCTGATCGCCCAGCTGCCCGGCGAGAAGAAGAATGGCCTGTTCGGAAACCTGA
TTGCCCTGAGCCTGGGCCTGACCCCCAACTTCAAGAGCAACTTCGACCTGGCCGAGGATGCCAAACTGCA
GCTGAGCAAGGACACCTACGACGACGACCTGGACAACCTGCTGGCCCAGATCGGCGACCAGTACGCCGAC
CTGTTTCTGGCCGCCAAGAACCTGTCCGACGCCATCCTGCTGAGCGACATCCTGAGAGTGAACACCGAGA
TCACCAAGGCCCCCCTGAGCGCCTCTATGATCAAGAGATACGACGAGCACCACCAGGACCTGACCCTGCT
GAAAGCTCTCGTGCGGCAGCAGCTGCCTGAGAAGTACAAAGAGATTTTCTTCGACCAGAGCAAGAACGGC
TACGCCGGCTACATTGACGGCGGAGCCAGCCAGGAAGAGTTCTACAAGTTCATCAAGCCCATCCTGGAAA
AGATGGACGGCACCGAGGAACTGCTCGTGAAGCTGAACAGAGAGGACCTGCTGCGGAAGCAGCGGACCTT
CGACAACGGCAGCATCCCCCACCAGATCCACCTGGGAGAGCTGCACGCCATTCTGCGGCGGCAGGAAGAT
TTTTACCCATTCCTGAAGGACAACCGGGAAAAGATCGAGAAGATCCTGACCTTCCGCATCCCCTACTACG
TGGGCCCTCTGGCCAGGGGAAACAGCAGATTCGCCTGGATGACCAGAAAGAGCGAGGAAACCATCACCCC
CTGGAACTTCGAGGAAGTGGTGGACAAGGGCGCTTCCGCCCAGAGCTTCATCGAGCGGATGACCAACTTC
GATAAGAACCTGCCCAACGAGAAGGTGCTGCCCAAGCACAGCCTGCTGTACGAGTACTTCACCGTGTATA
ACGAGCTGACCAAAGTGAAATACGTGACCGAGGGAATGAGAAAGCCCGCCTTCCTGAGCGGCGAGCAGAA
AAAGGCCATCGTGGACCTGCTGTTCAAGACCAACCGGAAAGTGACCGTGAAGCAGCTGAAAGAGGACTAC
TTCAAGAAAATCGAGTGCTTCGACTCCGTGGAAATCTCCGGCGTGGAAGATCGGTTCAACGCCTCCCTGG
GCACATACCACGATCTGCTGAAAATTATCAAGGACAAGGACTTCCTGGACAATGAGGAAAACGAGGACAT
TCTGGAAGATATCGTGCTGACCCTGACACTGTTTGAGGACAGAGAGATGATCGAGGAACGGCTGAAAACC
TATGCCCACCTGTTCGACGACAAAGTGATGAAGCAGCTGAAGCGGCGGAGATACACCGGCTGGGGCAGGC
TGAGCCGGAAGCTGATCAACGGCATCCGGGACAAGCAGTCCGGCAAGACAATCCTGGATTTCCTGAAGTC
CGACGGCTTCGCCAACAGAAACTTCATGCAGCTGATCCACGACGACAGCCTGACCTTTAAAGAGGACATC
CAGAAAGCCCAGGTGTCCGGCCAGGGCGATAGCCTGCACGAGCACATTGCCAATCTGGCCGGCAGCCCCG
CCATTAAGAAGGGCATCCTGCAGACAGTGAAGGTGGTGGACGAGCTCGTGAAAGTGATGGGCCGGCACAA
GCCCGAGAACATCGTGATCGAAATGGCCAGAGAGAACCAGACCACCCAGAAGGGACAGAAGAACAGCCGC
GAGAGAATGAAGCGGATCGAAGAGGGCATCAAAGAGCTGGGCAGCCAGATCCTGAAAGAACACCCCGTGG
AAAACACCCAGCTGCAGAACGAGAAGCTGTACCTGTACTACCTGCAGAATGGGCGGGATATGTACGTGGA
CCAGGAACTGGACATCAACCGGCTGTCCGACTACGATGTGGACCATATCGTGCCTCAGAGCTTTCTGAAG
GACGACTCCATCGACAACAAGGTGCTGACCAGAAGCGACAAGAACCGGGGCAAGAGCGACAACGTGCCCT
CCGAAGAGGTCGTGAAGAAGATGAAGAACTACTGGCGGCAGCTGCTGAACGCCAAGCTGATTACCCAGAG
AAAGTTCGACAATCTGACCAAGGCCGAGAGAGGCGGCCTGAGCGAACTGGATAAGGCCGGCTTCATCAAG
AGACAGCTGGTGGAAACCCGGCAGATCACAAAGCACGTGGCACAGATCCTGGACTCCCGGATGAACACTA
AGTACGACGAGAATGACAAGCTGATCCGGGAAGTGAAAGTGATCACCCTGAAGTCCAAGCTGGTGTCCGA
TTTCCGGAAGGATTTCCAGTTTTACAAAGTGCGCGAGATCAACAACTACCACCACGCCCACGACGCCTAC
CTGAACGCCGTCGTGGGAACCGCCCTGATCAAAAAGTACCCTAAGCTGGAAAGCGAGTTCGTGTACGGCG
ACTACAAGGTGTACGACGTGCGGAAGATGATCGCCAAGAGCGAGCAGGAAATCGGCAAGGCTACCGCCAA
GTACTTCTTCTACAGCAACATCATGAACTTTTTCAAGACCGAGATTACCCTGGCCAACGGCGAGATCCGG
AAGCGGCCTCTGATCGAGACAAACGGCGAAACCGGGGAGATCGTGTGGGATAAGGGCCGGGATTTTGCCA
CCGTGCGGAAAGTGCTGAGCATGCCCCAAGTGAATATCGTGAAAAAGACCGAGGTGCAGACAGGCGGCTT
CAGCAAAGAGTCTATCCTGCCCAAGAGGAACAGCGATAAGCTGATCGCCAGAAAGAAGGACTGGGACCCT
AAGAAGTACGGCGGCTTCGACAGCCCCACCGTGGCCTATTCTGTGCTGGTGGTGGCCAAAGTGGAAAAGG
GCAAGTCCAAGAAACTGAAGAGTGTGAAAGAGCTGCTGGGGATCACCATCATGGAAAGAAGCAGCTTCGA
GAAGAATCCCATCGACTTTCTGGAAGCCAAGGGCTACAAAGAAGTGAAAAAGGACCTGATCATCAAGCTG
CCTAAGTACTCCCTGTTCGAGCTGGAAAACGGCCGGAAGAGAATGCTGGCCTCTGCCGGCGAACTGCAGA
AGGGAAACGAACTGGCCCTGCCCTCCAAATATGTGAACTTCCTGTACCTGGCCAGCCACTATGAGAAGCT
GAAGGGCTCCCCCGAGGATAATGAGCAGAAACAGCTGTTTGTGGAACAGCACAAGCACTACCTGGACGAG
ATCATCGAGCAGATCAGCGAGTTCTCCAAGAGAGTGATCCTGGCCGACGCTAATCTGGACAAAGTGCTGT
CCGCCTACAACAAGCACCGGGATAAGCCCATCAGAGAGCAGGCCGAGAATATCATCCACCTGTTTACCCT
GACCAATCTGGGAGCCCCTGCCGCCTTCAAGTACTTTGACACCACCATCGACCGGAAGAGGTACACCAGC
ACCAAAGAGGTGCTGGACGCCACCCTGATCCACCAGAGCATCACCGGCCTGTACGAGACACGGATCGACC
TGTCTCAGCTGGGAGGCGACAAAAGGCCGGCGGCCACGAAAAAGGCCGGCCAGGCAAAAAAGAAAAAGTA
AGAATTCCTAGAGCTCGCTGATCAGCCTCGACTGTGCCTTCTAGTTGCCAGCCATCTGTTGTTTGCCCCT
CCCCCGTGCCTTCCTTGACCCTGGAAGGTGCCACTCCCACTGTCCTTTCCTAATAAAATGAGGAAATTGC
ATCGCATTGTCTGAGTAGGTGTCATTCTATTCTGGGGGGTGGGGTGGGGCAGGACAGCAAGGGGGAGGAT
TGGGAAGAGAATAGCAGGCATGCTGGGGAGCGGCCGCAGGAACCCCTAGTGATGGAGTTGGCCACTCCCT
CTCTGCGCGCTCGCTCGCTCACTGAGGCCGGGCGACCAAAGGTCGCCCGACGCCCGGGCTTTGCCCGGGC
GGCCTCAGTGAGCGAGCGAGCGCGCAGCTGCCTGCAGGGGCGCCTGATGCGGTATTTTCTCCTTACGCAT
CTGTGCGGTATTTCACACCGCATA
[142 nt withheld, positions 5695-5836]
C
[141 nt withheld, positions 5838-5978]
CCTTTGACGTTGGAGTCCACGTTCTTT
[37 nt withheld, positions 6006-6042]
ACCCTATCTCGGGCTATTCTTTTGATTTATAAGGGATTTTGCCGATTTCGGCCTATTGGTTAAAAAATGA
GCTGATTTAACAAAAATTTAACGCGAATTTTAACAAAATATTAACGTTTACAATTTTATGGTGCACTCTC
AGTACAATCTGCTCTGATGCCGCATAGTTAAGCCAGCCCCGACACCCGCCAACACCCGCTGACGCGCCCT
GACGGGCTTGTCTGCTCCCGGCATCCGCTTACAGACAAGCTGTGACCGTCTCCGGGAGCTGCATGTGTCA
GAGGTTTTCACCGTCATCACCGAAACGCGCGAGACGAAAGGGCCTCGTGATACGCCTATTTTTATAGGTT
AATGTCATGATAATAATGGTTTCTTAGACGTCAGGTGGCACTTTTCGGGGAAATGTGCGCGGAACCCCTA
TTTGTTTATTTTTCTAAATACATTCAAATATGTATCCGCTCATGAGACAATAACCCTGATAAATGCTTCA
ATAATATTGAAAAAGGAAGAGTATGAGTATTCAACATTTCCGTGTCGCCCTTATTCCCTTTTTTGCGGCA
TTTTGCCTTCCTGTTTTTGCTCACCCAGAAACGCTGGTGAAAGTAAAAGATGCTGAAGATCAGTTGGGTG
CACGAGTGGGTTACATCGAACTGGATCTCAACAGCGGTAAGATCCTTGAGAGTTTTCGCCCCGAAGAACG
TTTTCCAATGATGAGCACTTTTAAAGTTCTGCTATGTGGCGCGGTATTATCCCGTATTGACGCCGGGCAA
GAGCAACTCGGTCGCCGCATACACTATTCTCAGAATGACTTGGTTGAGTACTCACCAGTCACAGAAAAGC
ATCTTACGGATGGCATGACAGTAAGAGAATTATGCAGTGCTGCCATAACCATGAGTGATAACACTGCGGC
CAACTTACTTCTGACAACGATCGGAGGACCGAAGGAGCTAACCGCTTTTTTGCACAACATGGGGGATCAT
GTAACTCGCCTTGATCGTTGGGAACCGGAGCTGAATGAAGCCATACCAAACGACGAGCGTGACACCACGA
TGCCTGTAGCAATGGCAACAACGTTGCGCAAACTATTAACTGGCGAACTACTTACTCTAGCTTCCCGGCA
ACAATTAATAGACTGGATGGAGGCGGATAAAGTTGCAGGACCACTTCTGCGCTCGGCCCTTCCGGCTGGC
TGGTTTATTGCTGATAAATCTGGAGCCGGTGAGCGTGGAAGCCGCGGTATCATTGCAGCACTGGGGCCAG
ATGGTAAGCCCTCCCGTATCGTAGTTATCTACACGACGGGGAGTCAGGCAACTATGGATGAACGAAATAG
ACAGATCGCTGAGATAGGTGCCTCACTGATTAAGCATTGGTAACTGTCAGACCAAGTTTACTCATATATA
CTTTAGATTGATTTAAAACTTCATTTTTAATTTAAAAGGATCTAGGTGAAGATCCTTTTTGATAATCTCA
TGACCAAAATCCCTTAACGTGAGTTTTCGTTCCACTGAGCGTCAGACCCCGTAGAAAAGATCAAAGGATC
TTCTTGAGATCCTTTTTTTCTGCGCGTAATCTGCTGCTTGCAAACAAAAAAACCACCGCTACCAGCGGTG
GTTTGTTTGCCGGATCAAGAGCTACCAACTCTTTTTCCGAAGGTAACTGGCTTCAGCAGAGCGCAGATAC
CAAATACTGTCCTTCTAGTGTAGCCGTAGTTAGGCCACCACTTCAAGAACTCTGTAGCACCGCCTACATA
CCTCGCTCTGCTAATCCTGTTACCAGTGGCTGCTGCCAGTGGCGATAAGTCGTGTCTTACCGGGTTGGAC
TCAAGACGATAGTTACCGGATAAGGCGCAGCGGTCGGGCTGAACGGGGGGTTCGTGCACACAGCCCAGCT
TGGAGCGAACGACCTACACCGAACTGAGATACCTACAGCGTGAGCTATGAGAAAGCGCCACGCTTCCCGA
AGGGAGAAAGGCGGACAGGTATCCGGTAAGCGGCAGGGTCGGAACAGGAGAGCGCACGAGGGAGCTTCCA
GGGGGAAACGCCTGGTATCTTTATAGTCCTGTCGGGTTTCGCCACCTCTGACTTGAGCGTCGATTTTTGT
GATGCTCGTCAGGGGGGCGGAGCCTATGGAAAAACGCCAGCAACGCGGCCTTTTTACGGTTCCTGGCCTT
TTGCTGGCCTTTTGCTCACATGTGAGGGCCTATTTCCCATGATTCCTTCATATTTGCATATACGATACAA
GGCTGTTAGAGAGATAATTGGAATTAATTTGACTGTAAACACAAAGATATTAGTACAAAATACGTGACGT
AGAAAGTAATAATTTCTTGGGTAGTTTGCAGTTTTAAAATTATGTTTTAAAATGGACTATCATATGCTTA
CCGTAACTTGAAAGTATTTCGATTTCTTGGCTTTATATATCTTGTGGAAAGGACGAAACACCTCCTAGAA
TTGTCATATGCCGTTT
Features (pLannotate 1.2.2; 18 found; start..end, strand, type, name):
     79..122     +  misc_RNA       gRNA scaffold (fragment): guide RNA scaffold for the Streptococcus pyogenes CRISPR/Cas9 system
    169..454     +  enhancer       CMV enhancer: human cytomegalovirus immediate early enhancer; contains an 18-bp deletion relative to the standard CMV enhancer
    456..733     +  promoter       chicken β-actin promoter: No description available
    734..962     +  intron         hybrid intron: hybrid between chicken β-actin (CBA) and minute virus of mice (MMV) introns (Gray et al., 2011)
   1100..2701    +  CDS            Cas9(N): N-terminal portion of Streptococcus pyogenes Cas9 (Zetsche et al., 2015)
   2702..5200    +  CDS            Cas9(C): C-terminal portion of Streptococcus pyogenes Cas9 (Zetsche et al., 2015)
   5201..5248    +  CDS            nucleoplasmin NLS: bipartite nuclear localization signal from nucleoplasmin
   5282..5393    +  polyA_signal   bGH poly(A) signal: bovine growth hormone polyadenylation signal
   5498..5638    +  repeat_region  AAV2 ITR: inverted terminal repeat of adeno-associated virus serotype 2 inverted
   5643..5694    -  misc_feature   bom (fragment): basis of mobility region from pBR322
   5713..6093    +  rep_origin     M13 ori (sequence partly withheld): M13 bacteriophage origin of replication; arrow indicates direction of (+) strand synthesis
   6169..6218    -  misc_feature   bom (fragment): basis of mobility region from pBR322
   6320..6355    -  CDS            rop (fragment): Rop protein, which maintains plasmids at low copy number; rop
   6450..6554    +  promoter       AmpR promoter: bla
   6555..7415    +  CDS            AmpR: β-lactamase; bla; confers resistance to ampicillin, carbenicillin, and related antibiotics
   7586..8174    +  rep_origin     ori: high-copy-number ColE1/pMB1/pBR322/pUC origin of replication
   8236..8476    +  promoter       U6 promoter: RNA polymerase III promoter for human U6 snRNA
   8505..72      +  misc_RNA       gRNA scaffold (across the origin): guide RNA scaffold for the Streptococcus pyogenes CRISPR/Cas9 system
