>Addgene plasmid #112442 | pZNF184.1.0-gDNA | addgene full sequence | sequence record 230403 | Addgene NGS Result
TAGAGCTAGAAATAGCAAGTTAAAATAAGGCTAGTCCGTTATCAACTTGAAAAAGTGGCACCGAGTCGGT
GCTTTTTTGTTTTAGAGCTAGAAATAGCAAGTTAAAATAAGGCTAGTCCGTTTTTAGCGCGTGCGCCAAT
TCTGCAGACAAATGGCTCTAGAGGTACCCGTTACATAACTTACGGTAAATGGCCCGCCTGGCTGACCGCC
CAACGACCCCCGCCCATTGACGTCAATAGTAACGCCAATAGGGACTTTCCATTGACGTCAATGGGTGGAG
TATTTACGGTAAACTGCCCACTTGGCAGTACATCAAGTGTATCATATGCCAAGTACGCCCCCTATTGACG
TCAATGACGGTAAATGGCCCGCCTGGCATTGTGCCCAGTACATGACCTTATGGGACTTTCCTACTTGGCA
GTACATCTACGTATTAGTCATCGCTATTACCATGGTCGAGGTGAGCCCCACGTTCTGCTTCACTCTCCCC
ATCTCCCCCCCCTCCCCACCCCCAATTTTGTATTTATTTATTTTTTAATTATTTTGTGCAGCGATGGGGG
CGGGGGGGGGGGGGCGGGGCGGGGCGAGGCGGAGAGGTGCGGCGGCAGCCAATCAGAGCGGCGCGCTCCG
AAAGTTTCCTTTTATGGCGAGGCGGCGGCGGCGGCGGCCCTATAAAAAGCGAAGCGCGCGGCGGGCGGGA
GTCGCTGCGCGCTGCCTTCGCCCCGTGCCCCGCTCCGCCGCCGCCTCGCGCCGCCCGCCCCGGCTCTGAC
TGACCGCGTTACTCCCACAGGTGAGCGGGCGGGACGGCCCTTCTCCTCCGGGCTGTAATTAGCTGAGCAA
GAGGTAAGGGTTTAAGGGATGGTTGGTTGGTGGGGTATTAATGTTTAATTACCTGGAGCACCTGCCTGAA
ATCACTTTTTTTCAGGTTGGACCGGTGCCACCATGGACTATAAGGACCACGACGGAGACTACAAGGATCA
TGATATTGATTACAAAGACGATGACGATAAGATGGCCCCAAAGAAGAAGCGGAAGGTCGGTATCCACGGA
GTCCCAGCAGCCGACAAGAAGTACAGCATCGGCCTGGACATCGGCACCAACTCTGTGGGCTGGGCCGTGA
TCACCGACGAGTACAAGGTGCCCAGCAAGAAATTCAAGGTGCTGGGCAACACCGACCGGCACAGCATCAA
GAAGAACCTGATCGGAGCCCTGCTGTTCGACAGCGGCGAAACAGCCGAGGCCACCCGGCTGAAGAGAACC
GCCAGAAGAAGATACACCAGACGGAAGAACCGGATCTGCTATCTGCAAGAGATCTTCAGCAACGAGATGG
CCAAGGTGGACGACAGCTTCTTCCACAGACTGGAAGAGTCCTTCCTGGTGGAAGAGGATAAGAAGCACGA
GCGGCACCCCATCTTCGGCAACATCGTGGACGAGGTGGCCTACCACGAGAAGTACCCCACCATCTACCAC
CTGAGAAAGAAACTGGTGGACAGCACCGACAAGGCCGACCTGCGGCTGATCTATCTGGCCCTGGCCCACA
TGATCAAGTTCCGGGGCCACTTCCTGATCGAGGGCGACCTGAACCCCGACAACAGCGACGTGGACAAGCT
GTTCATCCAGCTGGTGCAGACCTACAACCAGCTGTTCGAGGAAAACCCCATCAACGCCAGCGGCGTGGAC
GCCAAGGCCATCCTGTCTGCCAGACTGAGCAAGAGCAGACGGCTGGAAAATCTGATCGCCCAGCTGCCCG
GCGAGAAGAAGAATGGCCTGTTCGGAAACCTGATTGCCCTGAGCCTGGGCCTGACCCCCAACTTCAAGAG
CAACTTCGACCTGGCCGAGGATGCCAAACTGCAGCTGAGCAAGGACACCTACGACGACGACCTGGACAAC
CTGCTGGCCCAGATCGGCGACCAGTACGCCGACCTGTTTCTGGCCGCCAAGAACCTGTCCGACGCCATCC
TGCTGAGCGACATCCTGAGAGTGAACACCGAGATCACCAAGGCCCCCCTGAGCGCCTCTATGATCAAGAG
ATACGACGAGCACCACCAGGACCTGACCCTGCTGAAAGCTCTCGTGCGGCAGCAGCTGCCTGAGAAGTAC
AAAGAGATTTTCTTCGACCAGAGCAAGAACGGCTACGCCGGCTACATTGACGGCGGAGCCAGCCAGGAAG
AGTTCTACAAGTTCATCAAGCCCATCCTGGAAAAGATGGACGGCACCGAGGAACTGCTCGTGAAGCTGAA
CAGAGAGGACCTGCTGCGGAAGCAGCGGACCTTCGACAACGGCAGCATCCCCCACCAGATCCACCTGGGA
GAGCTGCACGCCATTCTGCGGCGGCAGGAAGATTTTTACCCATTCCTGAAGGACAACCGGGAAAAGATCG
AGAAGATCCTGACCTTCCGCATCCCCTACTACGTGGGCCCTCTGGCCAGGGGAAACAGCAGATTCGCCTG
GATGACCAGAAAGAGCGAGGAAACCATCACCCCCTGGAACTTCGAGGAAGTGGTGGACAAGGGCGCTTCC
GCCCAGAGCTTCATCGAGCGGATGACCAACTTCGATAAGAACCTGCCCAACGAGAAGGTGCTGCCCAAGC
ACAGCCTGCTGTACGAGTACTTCACCGTGTATAACGAGCTGACCAAAGTGAAATACGTGACCGAGGGAAT
GAGAAAGCCCGCCTTCCTGAGCGGCGAGCAGAAAAAGGCCATCGTGGACCTGCTGTTCAAGACCAACCGG
AAAGTGACCGTGAAGCAGCTGAAAGAGGACTACTTCAAGAAAATCGAGTGCTTCGACTCCGTGGAAATCT
CCGGCGTGGAAGATCGGTTCAACGCCTCCCTGGGCACATACCACGATCTGCTGAAAATTATCAAGGACAA
GGACTTCCTGGACAATGAGGAAAACGAGGACATTCTGGAAGATATCGTGCTGACCCTGACACTGTTTGAG
GACAGAGAGATGATCGAGGAACGGCTGAAAACCTATGCCCACCTGTTCGACGACAAAGTGATGAAGCAGC
TGAAGCGGCGGAGATACACCGGCTGGGGCAGGCTGAGCCGGAAGCTGATCAACGGCATCCGGGACAAGCA
GTCCGGCAAGACAATCCTGGATTTCCTGAAGTCCGACGGCTTCGCCAACAGAAACTTCATGCAGCTGATC
CACGACGACAGCCTGACCTTTAAAGAGGACATCCAGAAAGCCCAGGTGTCCGGCCAGGGCGATAGCCTGC
ACGAGCACATTGCCAATCTGGCCGGCAGCCCCGCCATTAAGAAGGGCATCCTGCAGACAGTGAAGGTGGT
GGACGAGCTCGTGAAAGTGATGGGCCGGCACAAGCCCGAGAACATCGTGATCGAAATGGCCAGAGAGAAC
CAGACCACCCAGAAGGGACAGAAGAACAGCCGCGAGAGAATGAAGCGGATCGAAGAGGGCATCAAAGAGC
TGGGCAGCCAGATCCTGAAAGAACACCCCGTGGAAAACACCCAGCTGCAGAACGAGAAGCTGTACCTGTA
CTACCTGCAGAATGGGCGGGATATGTACGTGGACCAGGAACTGGACATCAACCGGCTGTCCGACTACGAT
GTGGACCATATCGTGCCTCAGAGCTTTCTGAAGGACGACTCCATCGACAACAAGGTGCTGACCAGAAGCG
ACAAGAACCGGGGCAAGAGCGACAACGTGCCCTCCGAAGAGGTCGTGAAGAAGATGAAGAACTACTGGCG
GCAGCTGCTGAACGCCAAGCTGATTACCCAGAGAAAGTTCGACAATCTGACCAAGGCCGAGAGAGGCGGC
CTGAGCGAACTGGATAAGGCCGGCTTCATCAAGAGACAGCTGGTGGAAACCCGGCAGATCACAAAGCACG
TGGCACAGATCCTGGACTCCCGGATGAACACTAAGTACGACGAGAATGACAAGCTGATCCGGGAAGTGAA
AGTGATCACCCTGAAGTCCAAGCTGGTGTCCGATTTCCGGAAGGATTTCCAGTTTTACAAAGTGCGCGAG
ATCAACAACTACCACCACGCCCACGACGCCTACCTGAACGCCGTCGTGGGAACCGCCCTGATCAAAAAGT
ACCCTAAGCTGGAAAGCGAGTTCGTGTACGGCGACTACAAGGTGTACGACGTGCGGAAGATGATCGCCAA
GAGCGAGCAGGAAATCGGCAAGGCTACCGCCAAGTACTTCTTCTACAGCAACATCATGAACTTTTTCAAG
ACCGAGATTACCCTGGCCAACGGCGAGATCCGGAAGCGGCCTCTGATCGAGACAAACGGCGAAACCGGGG
AGATCGTGTGGGATAAGGGCCGGGATTTTGCCACCGTGCGGAAAGTGCTGAGCATGCCCCAAGTGAATAT
CGTGAAAAAGACCGAGGTGCAGACAGGCGGCTTCAGCAAAGAGTCTATCCTGCCCAAGAGGAACAGCGAT
AAGCTGATCGCCAGAAAGAAGGACTGGGACCCTAAGAAGTACGGCGGCTTCGACAGCCCCACCGTGGCCT
ATTCTGTGCTGGTGGTGGCCAAAGTGGAAAAGGGCAAGTCCAAGAAACTGAAGAGTGTGAAAGAGCTGCT
GGGGATCACCATCATGGAAAGAAGCAGCTTCGAGAAGAATCCCATCGACTTTCTGGAAGCCAAGGGCTAC
AAAGAAGTGAAAAAGGACCTGATCATCAAGCTGCCTAAGTACTCCCTGTTCGAGCTGGAAAACGGCCGGA
AGAGAATGCTGGCCTCTGCCGGCGAACTGCAGAAGGGAAACGAACTGGCCCTGCCCTCCAAATATGTGAA
CTTCCTGTACCTGGCCAGCCACTATGAGAAGCTGAAGGGCTCCCCCGAGGATAATGAGCAGAAACAGCTG
TTTGTGGAACAGCACAAGCACTACCTGGACGAGATCATCGAGCAGATCAGCGAGTTCTCCAAGAGAGTGA
TCCTGGCCGACGCTAATCTGGACAAAGTGCTGTCCGCCTACAACAAGCACCGGGATAAGCCCATCAGAGA
GCAGGCCGAGAATATCATCCACCTGTTTACCCTGACCAATCTGGGAGCCCCTGCCGCCTTCAAGTACTTT
GACACCACCATCGACCGGAAGAGGTACACCAGCACCAAAGAGGTGCTGGACGCCACCCTGATCCACCAGA
GCATCACCGGCCTGTACGAGACACGGATCGACCTGTCTCAGCTGGGAGGCGACAAAAGGCCGGCGGCCAC
GAAAAAGGCCGGCCAGGCAAAAAAGAAAAAGTAAGAATTCCTAGAGCTCGCTGATCAGCCTCGACTGTGC
CTTCTAGTTGCCAGCCATCTGTTGTTTGCCCCTCCCCCGTGCCTTCCTTGACCCTGGAAGGTGCCACTCC
CACTGTCCTTTCCTAATAAAATGAGGAAATTGCATCGCATTGTCTGAGTAGGTGTCATTCTATTCTGGGG
GGTGGGGTGGGGCAGGACAGCAAGGGGGAGGATTGGGAAGAGAATAGCAGGCATGCTGGGGAGCGGCCGC
AGGAACCCCTAGTGATGGAGTTGGCCACTCCCTCTCTGCGCGCTCGCTCGCTCACTGAGGCCGGGCGACC
AAAGGTCGCCCGACGCCCGGGCTTTGCCCGGGCGGCCTCAGTGAGCGAGCGAGCGCGCAGCTGCCTGCAG
GGGCGCCTGATGCGGTATTTTCTCCTTACGCATCTGTGCGGTATTTCACACCGCATA
[95 nt withheld, positions 5658-5752]
T
[46 nt withheld, positions 5754-5799]
C
[141 nt withheld, positions 5801-5941]
CCTTTGACGTTGGAGTCCACGTTCTTT
[37 nt withheld, positions 5969-6005]
ACTCTATCTCGGGCTATTCTTTTGATTTATAAGGGATTTTGCCGATTTCGGTCTATTGGTTAAAAAATGA
GCTGATTTAACAAAAATTTAACGCGAATTTTAACAAAATATTAACGTTTACAATTTTATGGTGCACTCTC
AGTACAATCTGCTCTGATGCCGCATAGTTAAGCCAGCCCCGACACCCGCCAACACCCGCTGACGCGCCCT
GACGGGCTTGTCTGCTCCCGGCATCCGCTTACAGACAAGCTGTGACCGTCTCCGGGAGCTGCATGTGTCA
GAGGTTTTCACCGTCATCACCGAAACGCGCGAGACGAAAGGGCCTCGTGATACGCCTATTTTTATAGGTT
AATGTCATGATAATAATGGTTTCTTAGACGTCAGGTGGCACTTTTCGGGGAAATGTGCGCGGAACCCCTA
TTTGTTTATTTTTCTAAATACATTCAAATATGTATCCGCTCATGAGACAATAACCCTGATAAATGCTTCA
ATAATATTGAAAAAGGAAGAGTATGAGTATTCAACATTTCCGTGTCGCCCTTATTCCCTTTTTTGCGGCA
TTTTGCCTTCCTGTTTTTGCTCACCCAGAAACGCTGGTGAAAGTAAAAGATGCTGAAGATCAGTTGGGTG
CACGAGTGGGTTACATCGAACTGGATCTCAACAGCGGTAAGATCCTTGAGAGTTTTCGCCCCGAAGAACG
TTTTCCAATGATGAGCACTTTTAAAGTTCTGCTATGTGGCGCGGTATTATCCCGTATTGACGCCGGGCAA
GAGCAACTCGGTCGCCGCATACACTATTCTCAGAATGACTTGGTTGAGTACTCACCAGTCACAGAAAAGC
ATCTTACGGATGGCATGACAGTAAGAGAATTATGCAGTGCTGCCATAACCATGAGTGATAACACTGCGGC
CAACTTACTTCTGACAACGATCGGAGGACCGAAGGAGCTAACCGCTTTTTTGCACAACATGGGGGATCAT
GTAACTCGCCTTGATCGTTGGGAACCGGAGCTGAATGAAGCCATACCAAACGACGAGCGTGACACCACGA
TGCCTGTAGCAATGGCAACAACGTTGCGCAAACTATTAACTGGCGAACTACTTACTCTAGCTTCCCGGCA
ACAATTAATAGACTGGATGGAGGCGGATAAAGTTGCAGGACCACTTCTGCGCTCGGCCCTTCCGGCTGGC
TGGTTTATTGCTGATAAATCTGGAGCCGGTGAGCGTGGAAGCCGCGGTATCATTGCAGCACTGGGGCCAG
ATGGTAAGCCCTCCCGTATCGTAGTTATCTACACGACGGGGAGTCAGGCAACTATGGATGAACGAAATAG
ACAGATCGCTGAGATAGGTGCCTCACTGATTAAGCATTGGTAACTGTCAGACCAAGTTTACTCATATATA
CTTTAGATTGATTTAAAACTTCATTTTTAATTTAAAAGGATCTAGGTGAAGATCCTTTTTGATAATCTCA
TGACCAAAATCCCTTAACGTGAGTTTTCGTTCCACTGAGCGTCAGACCCCGTAGAAAAGATCAAAGGATC
TTCTTGAGATCCTTTTTTTCTGCGCGTAATCTGCTGCTTGCAAACAAAAAAACCACCGCTACCAGCGGTG
GTTTGTTTGCCGGATCAAGAGCTACCAACTCTTTTTCCGAAGGTAACTGGCTTCAGCAGAGCGCAGATAC
CAAATACTGTTCTTCTAGTGTAGCCGTAGTTAGGCCACCACTTCAAGAACTCTGTAGCACCGCCTACATA
CCTCGCTCTGCTAATCCTGTTACCAGTGGCTGCTGCCAGTGGCGATAAGTCGTGTCTTACCGGGTTGGAC
TCAAGACGATAGTTACCGGATAAGGCGCAGCGGTCGGGCTGAACGGGGGGTTCGTGCACACAGCCCAGCT
TGGAGCGAACGACCTACACCGAACTGAGATACCTACAGCGTGAGCTATGAGAAAGCGCCACGCTTCCCGA
AGGGAGAAAGGCGGACAGGTATCCGGTAAGCGGCAGGGTCGGAACAGGAGAGCGCACGAGGGAGCTTCCA
GGGGGAAACGCCTGGTATCTTTATAGTCCTGTCGGGTTTCGCCACCTCTGACTTGAGCGTCGATTTTTGT
GATGCTCGTCAGGGGGGCGGAGCCTATGGAAAAACGCCAGCAACGCGGCCTTTTTACGGTTCCTGGCCTT
TTGCTGGCCTTTTGCTCACATGTGAGGGCCTATTTCCCATGATTCCTTCATATTTGCATATACGATACAA
GGCTGTTAGAGAGATAATTGGAATTAATTTGACTGTAAACACAAAGATATTAGTACAAAATACGTGACGT
AGAAAGTAATAATTTCTTGGGTAGTTTGCAGTTTTAAAATTATGTTTTAAAATGGACTATCATATGCTTA
CCGTAACTTGAAAGTATTTCGATTTCTTGGCTTTATATATCTTGTGGAAAGGACGAAACACCGTCCTAGA
ATTGTCATATGCCGTTT
Features (pLannotate 1.2.2; 19 found; start..end, strand, type, name):
     79..122     +  misc_RNA       gRNA scaffold (fragment): guide RNA scaffold for the Streptococcus pyogenes CRISPR/Cas9 system
    169..454     +  enhancer       CMV enhancer: human cytomegalovirus immediate early enhancer; contains an 18-bp deletion relative to the standard CMV enhancer
    456..574     +  promoter       chicken β-actin promoter (fragment): No description available
    571..697     +  promoter       chicken β-actin promoter (fragment): No description available
    698..925     +  intron         hybrid intron: hybrid between chicken β-actin (CBA) and minute virus of mice (MMV) introns (Gray et al., 2011)
   1063..2664    +  CDS            Cas9(N): N-terminal portion of Streptococcus pyogenes Cas9 (Zetsche et al., 2015)
   2665..5163    +  CDS            Cas9(C): C-terminal portion of Streptococcus pyogenes Cas9 (Zetsche et al., 2015)
   5164..5211    +  CDS            nucleoplasmin NLS: bipartite nuclear localization signal from nucleoplasmin
   5245..5356    +  polyA_signal   bGH poly(A) signal: bovine growth hormone polyadenylation signal
   5461..5601    +  repeat_region  AAV2 ITR: inverted terminal repeat of adeno-associated virus serotype 2 inverted
   5606..5657    -  misc_feature   bom (fragment): basis of mobility region from pBR322
   5676..6131    +  rep_origin     f1 ori (sequence partly withheld): f1 bacteriophage origin of replication; arrow indicates direction of (+) strand synthesis
   6132..6181    -  misc_feature   bom (fragment): basis of mobility region from pBR322
   6283..6318    -  CDS            rop (fragment): Rop protein, which maintains plasmids at low copy number; rop
   6413..6517    +  promoter       AmpR promoter: bla
   6518..7378    +  CDS            AmpR: β-lactamase; bla; confers resistance to ampicillin, carbenicillin, and related antibiotics
   7549..8137    +  rep_origin     ori: high-copy-number ColE1/pMB1/pBR322/pUC origin of replication
   8199..8439    +  promoter       U6 promoter: RNA polymerase III promoter for human U6 snRNA
   8469..72      +  misc_RNA       gRNA scaffold (across the origin): guide RNA scaffold for the Streptococcus pyogenes CRISPR/Cas9 system
