[The description below was written by a language model from this plasmid's Addgene catalogue record and pLannotate feature annotations shown in this document.]
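Description:
pZNF184.1.0-gDNA is a mammalian CRISPR expression plasmid built on the pX330 backbone, delivering both Streptococcus pyogenes Cas9 and a single guide RNA against the human transcription factor gene ZNF184 from one vector. It is maintained in E. coli as a high-copy plasmid through a ColE1/pUC-type origin and selected with ampicillin via the β-lactamase gene. An f1/M13 phage origin is also present, along with short annotated remnants of pBR322 bom and rop sequences and a single AAV2 inverted terminal repeat downstream of the Cas9 cassette. With only one ITR annotated, the record gives no indication that the plasmid is meant for AAV packaging.

The guide cassette consists of the human U6 RNA polymerase III promoter followed by a 20-nucleotide ZNF184 target sequence, cloned into the BbsI sites (destroyed in the process) and fused to the S. pyogenes gRNA scaffold. The PAM listed with the guide belongs to the genomic target and is not in the plasmid. Cas9 is driven by a hybrid promoter made of the CMV enhancer, the chicken β-actin promoter and a hybrid CBA/MVM intron. Its coding sequence, annotated as contiguous N- and C-terminal portions, carries a C-terminal nucleoplasmin nuclear localization signal and ends in a bGH polyadenylation signal.

The depositor notes that the plasmid is to be used with a companion construct, pZNF184-donor, which suggests Cas9 cleavage at the ZNF184 locus to promote donor-templated editing, although the donor's content is not described. The two sequence records (8,472 nt from repository sequencing and 8,508 nt from the depositor) show the same architecture, differing mainly within the chicken β-actin promoter, which is annotated as two fragments in the shorter record.
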