Addgene plasmid #112442: pZNF184.1.0-gDNA
Purpose: CRISPR plasmid for expression of Cas9 and gRNA targeting human transcription factor ZNF184
Depositing lab: Kevin White. Depositing organization: University of Chicago.
Backbone
  Vector backbone: pX330
  Backbone manufacturer: Zhang lab (Addgene plasmid ID: 42230)
  Vector type: Mammalian Expression, CRISPR
Growth in bacteria
  Bacterial resistance: Ampicillin, 100 μg/mL
  Growth temperature: 37°C
  Growth strain: DH5alpha
  Copy number: High Copy
Gene/Insert
  Gene/Insert name: ZNF184
  gRNA/shRNA sequence: TCCTAGAATTGTCATATGCC AGG
  Species: H. sapiens (human)
  Entrez Gene: ZNF184 (a.k.a. kr-ZNF3)
  Cloning method: Restriction Enzyme; 5′ cloning site BbsI (destroyed during cloning); 3′ cloning site BbsI (destroyed during cloning)
  Sequencing primers: 5′ hU6-F (5'-GAGGGCCTATTTCCCATGATT-3')
Terms and licenses: Academic/Nonprofit Terms; Industry Terms: Not Available to Industry
Depositor comments: gRNA sequence listed includes 20 nucleotide target sequence, followed by the uncloned PAM sequence. The PAM sequence is not present in the plasmid. Use with plasmid pZNF184-donor.
How to cite: pZNF184.1.0-gDNA was a gift from Kevin White (Addgene plasmid # 112442 ; http://n2t.net/addgene:112442 ; RRID:Addgene_112442)
